Addgene plasmid #121250: pUC57-Kan_BR32_00106861
Purpose: Level 0 Golden-Gate compatible vector
Depositing lab: Sophien Kamoun. Depositing organization: Sainsbury Laboratory, Norwich. Publication: A Clone Resource of Magnaporthe oryzae Effectors That Share Sequence and Structural Similarities Across Host-Specific Lineages. Petit-Houdenot Y, Langner T, Harant A, Win J, Kamoun S. Mol Plant Microbe Interact. 2020 Aug;33(8):1032-1035. doi: 10.1094/MPMI-03-20-0052-A. Epub 2020 Jun 22. PubMed 32460610.
Backbone
  Vector backbone: pUC57-Kan
  Backbone size w/o insert (bp): 2626
  Vector type: Golden Gate
  Selectable markers: lacZ
Growth in bacteria
  Bacterial resistance: Kanamycin, 50 μg/mL
  Growth temperature: 37°C
  Growth strain: DH5alpha
  Copy number: High Copy
Gene/Insert
  Gene/Insert name: BR32_00106861
  Mutation: Magnaporthe oryzae
  Cloning method: Restriction Enzyme; 5′ cloning site EcoRV (unknown if destroyed); 3′ cloning site EcoRV (unknown if destroyed)
  Sequencing primers: 5′ M13Fw; 3′ M13Rv
Terms and licenses: Academic/Nonprofit Terms; Industry Terms: Not Available to Industry
How to cite: pUC57-Kan_BR32_00106861 was a gift from Sophien Kamoun (Addgene plasmid # 121250 ; http://n2t.net/addgene:121250 ; RRID:Addgene_121250)
