[The description below was written by a language model from this plasmid's Addgene catalogue record and pLannotate feature annotations shown in this document.]
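Description:
pUC57-Kan_BR32_00106861 is a small (2,875 bp) high-copy E. coli cloning plasmid that serves as a Level 0 Golden Gate-compatible module, part of a clone resource of Magnaporthe oryzae effector genes. It is built on the pUC57-Kan backbone and replicates from a ColE1/pUC-type origin. Selection is by kanamycin, with the aminoglycoside phosphotransferase gene aph(3')-Ia driven by the bla (AmpR) promoter. The annotation also picks up short remnants of pBR322-derived sequence (bom, rop and lacI fragments), which are backbone leftovers rather than functional parts.

The insert, BR32_00106861, is recorded as coming from Magnaporthe oryzae (the species is entered in the mutation field), and the name suggests a gene model from the BR32 isolate. It was placed at the EcoRV site within the pUC57 polylinker, which lies inside the lacZα region. In the feature table, the lac promoter, operator and CAP binding site are separated from a truncated lacZα fragment by an unannotated gap of roughly 320 bp. This gap presumably holds the insert and flanking polylinker, consistent with the roughly 250 bp difference between total and backbone size. Interruption of lacZα explains why lacZ is listed as a screening marker, and M13 forward and reverse primer sites flank the region for sequence verification.

As a Level 0 part, the plasmid carries no promoter for expression in a eukaryotic host. It is a storage and donor vector from which the effector sequence can be released by Type IIS restriction and assembled with promoters, tags and terminators into higher-level Golden Gate constructs. The record does not state which Type IIS enzyme or overhangs are used, or whether the insert includes a signal peptide.
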