Features (pLannotate 1.2.2; 10 found; start..end, strand, type, name):
    137..236     +  misc_feature   bom (fragment): basis of mobility region from pBR322
    242..399     -  CDS            lacZα (fragment): LacZα fragment of β-galactosidase; lacZ fragment
    723..739     -  protein_bind   lac operator: The lac repressor binds to the lac operator to inhibit transcription in E. coli. This inhibition can be relieved by adding lactose or isopropyl-β-D-thiogalactopyranoside (IPTG). lac repressor encoded by lacI
    747..777     -  promoter       lac promoter: promoter for the E. coli lac operon
    792..813     -  protein_bind   CAP binding site: CAP binding activates transcription in the presence of cAMP. E. coli catabolite activator protein
    826..918     -  CDS            lacI (fragment): lac repressor; lacI; The lac repressor binds to the lac operator to inhibit transcription in E. coli. This inhibition can be relieved by adding lactose or isopropyl-β-D-thiogalactopyranoside (IPTG).
   1101..1689    -  rep_origin     ori: high-copy-number ColE1/pMB1/pBR322/pUC origin of replication
   1860..2675    -  CDS            KanR: aminoglycoside phosphotransferase; aph(3')-Ia; confers resistance to kanamycin in bacteria or G418 (Geneticin®) in eukaryotes
   2676..2780    -  promoter       AmpR promoter: bla
   2875..35      +  CDS            rop (fragment) (across the origin): Rop protein, which maintains plasmids at low copy number; rop
>Addgene plasmid #121250 | pUC57-Kan_BR32_00106861 | depositor full sequence | sequence record 231271 | pUC57-Kan_BR32_00106861 sequence 2875 bps
TCGCGCGTTTCGGTGATGACGGTGAAAACCTCTGACACATGCAGCTCCCGGAGACGGTCACAGCTTGTCT
GTAAGCGGATGCCGGGAGCAGACAAGCCCGTCAGGGCGCGTCAGCGGGTGTTGGCGGGTGTCGGGGCTGG
CTTAACTATGCGGCATCAGAGCAGATTGTACTGAGAGTGCACCATATGCGGTGTGAAATACCGCACAGAT
GCGTAAGGAGAAAATACCGCATCAGGCGCCATTCGCCATTCAGGCTGCGCAACTGTTGGGAAGGGCGATC
GGTGCGGGCCTCTTCGCTATTACGCCAGCTGGCGAAAGGGGGATGTGCTGCAAGGCGATTAAGTTGGGTA
ACGCCAGGGTTTTCCCAGTCACGACGTTGTAAAACGACGGCCAGTGAATTGACGCGTATTGGGATGGAAC
TTGGTCTCTAATGTTGCCAACTCCAGGTTATACTCCAACTAATCAAAATACTGGTGATATTGTTGCTAGA
TCTGATACTTTGCATGGTATTGATGTTGCTACTTCTACTGGTGCTAATAAACAAAAAAGATCTTCTGGTA
CTGTTTGGACTTGTGCTAATTGTCAAGCTAAATTTACTGATTATGATTCTTTTGAAAAACATGGTAATCA
ATGTAAATCTGTTTGAGCTTAGAGACCAAGTTCCATCCCAATGGCGCGCCGAGCTTGGCTCGAGCATGGT
CATAGCTGTTTCCTGTGTGAAATTGTTATCCGCTCACAATTCCACACAACATACGAGCCGGAAGCATAAA
GTGTAAAGCCTGGGGTGCCTAATGAGTGAGCTAACTCACATTAATTGCGTTGCGCTCACTGCCCGCTTTC
CAGTCGGGAAACCTGTCGTGCCAGCTGCATTAATGAATCGGCCAACGCGCGGGGAGAGGCGGTTTGCGTA
TTGGGCGCTCTTCCGCTTCCTCGCTCACTGACTCGCTGCGCTCGGTCGTTCGGCTGCGGCGAGCGGTATC
AGCTCACTCAAAGGCGGTAATACGGTTATCCACAGAATCAGGGGATAACGCAGGAAAGAACATGTGAGCA
AAAGGCCAGCAAAAGGCCAGGAACCGTAAAAAGGCCGCGTTGCTGGCGTTTTTCCATAGGCTCCGCCCCC
CTGACGAGCATCACAAAAATCGACGCTCAAGTCAGAGGTGGCGAAACCCGACAGGACTATAAAGATACCA
GGCGTTTCCCCCTGGAAGCTCCCTCGTGCGCTCTCCTGTTCCGACCCTGCCGCTTACCGGATACCTGTCC
GCCTTTCTCCCTTCGGGAAGCGTGGCGCTTTCTCATAGCTCACGCTGTAGGTATCTCAGTTCGGTGTAGG
TCGTTCGCTCCAAGCTGGGCTGTGTGCACGAACCCCCCGTTCAGCCCGACCGCTGCGCCTTATCCGGTAA
CTATCGTCTTGAGTCCAACCCGGTAAGACACGACTTATCGCCACTGGCAGCAGCCACTGGTAACAGGATT
AGCAGAGCGAGGTATGTAGGCGGTGCTACAGAGTTCTTGAAGTGGTGGCCTAACTACGGCTACACTAGAA
GAACAGTATTTGGTATCTGCGCTCTGCTGAAGCCAGTTACCTTCGGAAAAAGAGTTGGTAGCTCTTGATC
CGGCAAACAAACCACCGCTGGTAGCGGTGGTTTTTTTGTTTGCAAGCAGCAGATTACGCGCAGAAAAAAA
GGATCTCAAGAAGATCCTTTGATCTTTTCTACGGGGTCTGACGCTCAGTGGAACGAAAACTCACGTTAAG
GGATTTTGGTCATGAGATTATCAAAAAGGATCTTCACCTAGATCCTTTTAAATTAAAAATGAAGTTTTAA
ATCAATCTAAAGTATATATGAGTAAACTTGGTCTGACAGTTAGAAAAACTCATCGAGCATCAAATGAAAC
TGCAATTTATTCATATCAGGATTATCAATACCATATTTTTGAAAAAGCCGTTTCTGTAATGAAGGAGAAA
ACTCACCGAGGCAGTTCCATAGGATGGCAAGATCCTGGTATCGGTCTGCGATTCCGACTCGTCCAACATC
AATACAACCTATTAATTTCCCCTCGTCAAAAATAAGGTTATCAAGTGAGAAATCACCATGAGTGACGACT
GAATCCGGTGAGAATGGCAAAAGTTTATGCATTTCTTTCCAGACTTGTTCAACAGGCCAGCCATTACGCT
CGTCATCAAAATCACTCGCATCAACCAAACCGTTATTCATTCGTGATTGCGCCTGAGCGAGACGAAATAC
GCGATCGCTGTTAAAAGGACAATTACAAACAGGAATCGAATGCAACCGGCGCAGGAACACTGCCAGCGCA
TCAACAATATTTTCACCTGAATCAGGATATTCTTCTAATACCTGGAATGCTGTTTTCCCAGGGATCGCAG
TGGTGAGTAACCATGCATCATCAGGAGTACGGATAAAATGCTTGATGGTCGGAAGAGGCATAAATTCCGT
CAGCCAGTTTAGTCTGACCATCTCATCTGTAACATCATTGGCAACGCTACCTTTGCCATGTTTCAGAAAC
AACTCTGGCGCATCGGGCTTCCCATACAATCGATAGATTGTCGCACCTGATTGCCCGACATTATCGCGAG
CCCATTTATACCCATATAAATCAGCATCCATGTTGGAATTTAATCGCGGCCTAGAGCAAGACGTTTCCCG
TTGAATATGGCTCATACTCTTCCTTTTTCAATATTATTGAAGCATTTATCAGGGTTATTGTCTCATGAGC
GGATACATATTTGAATGTATTTAGAAAAATAAACAAATAGGGGTTCCGCGCACATTTCCCCGAAAAGTGC
CACCTGACGTCTAAGAAACCATTATTATCATGACATTAACCTATAAAAATAGGCGTATCACGAGGCCCTT
TCGTC
