>Addgene plasmid #121250 | pUC57-Kan_BR32_00106861 | depositor partial sequence | sequence record 230752 | BR32_00106861
TTGGTCTCTAATGTTGCCAACTCCAGGTTATACTCCAACTAATCAAAATACTGGTGATATTGTTGCTAGA
TCTGATACTTTGCATGGTATTGATGTTGCTACTTCTACTGGTGCTAATAAACAAAAAAGATCTTCTGGTA
CTGTTTGGACTTGTGCTAATTGTCAAGCTAAATTTACTGATTATGATTCTTTTGAAAAACATGGTAATCA
ATGTAAATCTGTTTGAGCTTAGAGACCAA
