>Addgene plasmid #121250 | pUC57-Kan_BR32_00106861 | depositor partial sequence | sequence record 230753 | empty_vector
TCGCGCGTTTCGGTGATGACGGTGAAAACCTCTGACACATGCAGCTCCCGGAGACGGTCACAGCTTGTCT
GTAAGCGGATGCCGGGAGCAGACAAGCCCGTCAGGGCGCGTCAGCGGGTGTTGGCGGGTGTCGGGGCTGG
CTTAACTATGCGGCATCAGAGCAGATTGTACTGAGAGTGCACCATATGCGGTGTGAAATACCGCACAGAT
GCGTAAGGAGAAAATACCGCATCAGGCGCCATTCGCCATTCAGGCTGCGCAACTGTTGGGAAGGGCGATC
GGTGCGGGCCTCTTCGCTATTACGCCAGCTGGCGAAAGGGGGATGTGCTGCAAGGCGATTAAGTTGGGTA
ACGCCAGGGTTTTCCCAGTCACGACGTTGTAAAACGACGGCCAGTGAATTGACGCGTATTGGGATATCCC
AATGGCGCGCCGAGCTTGGCTCGAGCATGGTCATAGCTGTTTCCTGTGTGAAATTGTTATCCGCTCACAA
TTCCACACAACATACGAGCCGGAAGCATAAAGTGTAAAGCCTGGGGTGCCTAATGAGTGAGCTAACTCAC
ATTAATTGCGTTGCGCTCACTGCCCGCTTTCCAGTCGGGAAACCTGTCGTGCCAGCTGCATTAATGAATC
GGCCAACGCGCGGGGAGAGGCGGTTTGCGTATTGGGCGCTCTTCCGCTTCCTCGCTCACTGACTCGCTGC
GCTCGGTCGTTCGGCTGCGGCGAGCGGTATCAGCTCACTCAAAGGCGGTAATACGGTTATCCACAGAATC
AGGGGATAACGCAGGAAAGAACATGTGAGCAAAAGGCCAGCAAAAGGCCAGGAACCGTAAAAAGGCCGCG
TTGCTGGCGTTTTTCCATAGGCTCCGCCCCCCTGACGAGCATCACAAAAATCGACGCTCAAGTCAGAGGT
GGCGAAACCCGACAGGACTATAAAGATACCAGGCGTTTCCCCCTGGAAGCTCCCTCGTGCGCTCTCCTGT
TCCGACCCTGCCGCTTACCGGATACCTGTCCGCCTTTCTCCCTTCGGGAAGCGTGGCGCTTTCTCATAGC
TCACGCTGTAGGTATCTCAGTTCGGTGTAGGTCGTTCGCTCCAAGCTGGGCTGTGTGCACGAACCCCCCG
TTCAGCCCGACCGCTGCGCCTTATCCGGTAACTATCGTCTTGAGTCCAACCCGGTAAGACACGACTTATC
GCCACTGGCAGCAGCCACTGGTAACAGGATTAGCAGAGCGAGGTATGTAGGCGGTGCTACAGAGTTCTTG
AAGTGGTGGCCTAACTACGGCTACACTAGAAGAACAGTATTTGGTATCTGCGCTCTGCTGAAGCCAGTTA
CCTTCGGAAAAAGAGTTGGTAGCTCTTGATCCGGCAAACAAACCACCGCTGGTAGCGGTGGTTTTTTTGT
TTGCAAGCAGCAGATTACGCGCAGAAAAAAAGGATCTCAAGAAGATCCTTTGATCTTTTCTACGGGGTCT
GACGCTCAGTGGAACGAAAACTCACGTTAAGGGATTTTGGTCATGAGATTATCAAAAAGGATCTTCACCT
AGATCCTTTTAAATTAAAAATGAAGTTTTAAATCAATCTAAAGTATATATGAGTAAACTTGGTCTGACAG
TTAGAAAAACTCATCGAGCATCAAATGAAACTGCAATTTATTCATATCAGGATTATCAATACCATATTTT
TGAAAAAGCCGTTTCTGTAATGAAGGAGAAAACTCACCGAGGCAGTTCCATAGGATGGCAAGATCCTGGT
ATCGGTCTGCGATTCCGACTCGTCCAACATCAATACAACCTATTAATTTCCCCTCGTCAAAAATAAGGTT
ATCAAGTGAGAAATCACCATGAGTGACGACTGAATCCGGTGAGAATGGCAAAAGTTTATGCATTTCTTTC
CAGACTTGTTCAACAGGCCAGCCATTACGCTCGTCATCAAAATCACTCGCATCAACCAAACCGTTATTCA
TTCGTGATTGCGCCTGAGCGAGACGAAATACGCGATCGCTGTTAAAAGGACAATTACAAACAGGAATCGA
ATGCAACCGGCGCAGGAACACTGCCAGCGCATCAACAATATTTTCACCTGAATCAGGATATTCTTCTAAT
ACCTGGAATGCTGTTTTCCCAGGGATCGCAGTGGTGAGTAACCATGCATCATCAGGAGTACGGATAAAAT
GCTTGATGGTCGGAAGAGGCATAAATTCCGTCAGCCAGTTTAGTCTGACCATCTCATCTGTAACATCATT
GGCAACGCTACCTTTGCCATGTTTCAGAAACAACTCTGGCGCATCGGGCTTCCCATACAATCGATAGATT
GTCGCACCTGATTGCCCGACATTATCGCGAGCCCATTTATACCCATATAAATCAGCATCCATGTTGGAAT
TTAATCGCGGCCTAGAGCAAGACGTTTCCCGTTGAATATGGCTCATACTCTTCCTTTTTCAATATTATTG
AAGCATTTATCAGGGTTATTGTCTCATGAGCGGATACATATTTGAATGTATTTAGAAAAATAAACAAATA
GGGGTTCCGCGCACATTTCCCCGAAAAGTGCCACCTGACGTCTAAGAAACCATTATTATCATGACATTAA
CCTATAAAAATAGGCGTATCACGAGGCCCTTTCGTC
