>Addgene plasmid #121250 | pUC57-Kan_BR32_00106861 | addgene partial sequence | sequence record 237881 | M13-F20 5'-TGTAAAACGACGGCCAGT-3'
TTGGTCTCTAATGTTGCCAACTCCAGGTTATACTCCAACTAATCAAAATACTGGTGATATTGTTGCTAGA
TCTGATACTTTGCATGGTATTGATGTTGCTACTTCTACTGGTGCTAATAAACAAAAAAGATCTTCTGGTA
CTGTTTGGACTTGTGCTAATTGTCAAGCTAAATTTACTGATTATGATTCTTTTGAAAAACATGGTAATCA
ATGTAAATCTGTTTGAGCTTAGAGACCAAGTTCCATCCCAATGGCGCGCCGAGCTTGGCTCGAGCATGGT
CATAGCTGTTTCCTGTGTGAAATTGTTATCCGCTCACAATTCCACACAACATACGAGCCGGAAGCATAAA
GTGTAAAGCCTGGGGTGCCTAATGAGTGAGCTAACTCACATTAATTGCGTTGCGCTCACTGCCCGCTTTC
CAGTCGGGAAACCTGTCGTGCCAGCTGCATTAATGAATCGGCCAACGCGCGGGGAGAGGCGGTTTGCGTA
TTGGGCGCTCTTCCGCTTCCTCGCTCACTGACTCGCTGCGCTCGGTCGTTCGGCTGCGGCGAGCGGTATC
AGCTCACTCAAAGGCGGTAATACGGTTATCCACAGAATCAGGGGATAACGCAGGAAAGAACATGTGAGCA
AAAGGCCAGCAAAAGGCCAGGAACCGTAAAAAGGCCGCGTTGCTGGCGTTTTTCCATAGGCTCCGCCCCC
CTGACGAGCATCACAAAAATCGACGCTCAAGTCAGAGGTGGCGAAACCCGACAGGACTATAAAGATACCA
GGCGTTTCCCCCTGGAAGCTCCCTCGTGCGCTCTCCTGTTCCGACCCTGCCGCTTACCGGATACCTGTCC
GCCTTTCTCCCTTCGGGAAGCGT
